>Addgene plasmid #51958 | ATeam1.03-nD/nA/pcDNA3 | addgene full sequence | sequence record 373043 | Addgene  NGS Result
GAGTGAGCTGATACCGCTCGCCGCAGCCGAACGACCGAGCGCAGCGAGTCAGTGAGCGAGGAAGCGGAAG
AGCGCCCAATACGCAAACCGCCTCTCCCCGCGCGTTGGCCGATTCATTAATGCAGCTGGCACGACAGGTT
TCCCGACTGGAAAGCGGGCAGTGAGCGCAACGCAATTAATGTGAGTTAGCTCACTCATTAGGCACCCCAG
GCTTTACACTTTATGCTTCCGGCTCGTATGTTGTGTGGAATTGTGAGCGGATAACAATTTCACACAGGAA
ACAGCTATGACCATGATTACGCCAAGCTCTAGCTAGAGGTCGACGGTATACAGACATGATAAGATACATT
GATGAGTTTGGACAAACCACAACTAGAATGCAGTGAAAAAAATGCTTTATTTGTGAAATTTGTGATGCTA
TTGCTTTATTTGTAACCATTATAAGCTGCAATAAACAAGTTGGGGTGGGCGAAGAACTCCAGCATGAGAT
CCCCGCGCTGGAGGATCATCCAGCCGGCGTCCCGGAAAACGATTCCGAAGCCCAACCTTTCATAGAAGGC
GGCGGTGGAATCGAAATCTCGTGATGGCAGGTTGGGCGTCGCTTGGTCGGTCATTTCGAACCCCAGAGTC
CCGCTCAGAAGAACTCGTCAAGAAGGCGATAGAAGGCGATGCGCTGCGAATCGGGAGCGGCGATACCGTA
AAGCACGAGGAAGCGGTCAGCCCATTCGCCGCCAAGCTCTTCAGCAATATCACGGGTAGCCAACGCTATG
TCCTGATAGCGGTCCGCCACACCCAGCCGGCCACAGTCGATGAATCCAGAAAAGCGGCCATTTTCCACCA
TGATATTCGGCAAGCAGGCATCGCCATGGGTCACGACGAGATCCTCGCCGTCGGGCATGCGCGCCTTGAG
CCTGGCGAACAGTTCGGCTGGCGCGAGCCCCTGATGCTCTTCGTCCAGATCATCCTGATCGACAAGACCG
GCTTCCATCCGAGTACGTGCTCGCTCGATGCGATGTTTCGCTTGGTGGTCGAATGGGCAGGTAGCCGGAT
CAAGCGTATGCAGCCGCCGCATTGCATCAGCCATGATGGATACTTTCTCGGCAGGAGCAAGGTGAGATGA
CAGGAGATCCTGCCCCGGCACTTCGCCCAATAGCAGCCAGTCCCTTCCCGCTTCAGTGACAACGTCGAGC
ACAGCTGCGCAAGGAACGCCCGTCGTGGCCAGCCACGATAGCCGCGCTGCCTCGTCCTGCAGTTCATTCA
GGGCACCGGACAGGTCGGTCTTGACAAAAAGAACCGGGCGCCCCTGCGCTGACAGCCGGAACACGGCGGC
ATCAGAGCAGCCGATTGTCTGTTGTGCCCAGTCATAGCCGAATAGCCTCTCCACCCAAGCGGCCGGAGAA
CCTGCGTGCAATCCATCTTGTTCAATCATGCGAAACGATCCTCATCCTGTCTCTTGATCAGATCCGAAAA
TGGATATACAAGCTCCCGGGAGCTTTTTGCAAAAGCCTAGGCCTCCAAAAAAGCCTCCTCACTACTTCTG
GAATAGCTCAGAGGCAGAGGCGGCCTCGGCCTCTGCATAAATAAAAAAAATTAGTCAGCCATGGGGCGGA
GAATGGGCGGAACTGGGCGGAGTTAGGGGCGGGATGGGCGGAGTTAGGGGCGGGACTATGGTTGCTGACT
AATTGAGATGCATGCTTTGCATACTTCTGCCTGCTGGGGAGCCTGGGGACTTTCCACACCTGGTTGCTGA
CTAATTGAGATGCATGCTTTGCATACTTCTGCCTGCTGGGGAGCCTGGGGACTTTCCACACCCTAACTGA
CACACATTCCACAGAATTAATTCGCGTTAAATTTTTGTTAAATCAGCTCATTTTTTAACCAATAGGCCGA
AATCGGCAAAATCCCTTATAAATCAAAAGAATAGACCGAGATAGGGT
[37 nt withheld, positions 1938-1974]
AAAGAACGTGGACTCCAACGTCAAAGG
[49 nt withheld, positions 2002-2050]
T
[91 nt withheld, positions 2052-2142]
G
[124 nt withheld, positions 2144-2267]
GGGGATACCCCCTAGAGCCCCAGCTGGTTCTTTCCGCCTCAGAAGCCATAGAGCCCACCGCATCCCCAGC
ATGCCTGCTATTGTCTTCCCAATCCTCCCCCTTGCTGTCCTGCCCCACCCCACCCCCCAGAATAGAATGA
CACCTACTCAGACAATGCGATGCAATTTCCTCATTTTATTAGGAAAGGACAGTGGGAGTGGCACCTTCCA
GGGTCAAGGAAGGCACGGGGGAGGGGCAAACAACAGATGGCTGGCAACTAGAAGGCACAGTCGAGGCTGA
TCAGCGAGCTCTAGCATTTAGGTGACACTATAGAATAGGGCCCTCTAGATGCATGCTCGAGCGGCCGCCA
GTGTGATGGATATCTGCAGAATTCTTACTCGATGTTGTGGCGGATCTTGAAGTTGGCCTTGATGCCGTTC
TTCTGCTTGTCGGCGGTGATATAGACGTTGTGGCTGTTGTAGTTGTACTCCAGCTTGTGCCCCAGGATGT
TGCCGTCCTCCTTGAAGTCGATGCCCTTCAGCTCGATGCGGTTCACCAGGGTGTCGCCCTCGAACTTCAC
CTCGGCGCGGGTCTTGTAGTTGCCGTCGTCCTTGAAGAAGATGGTGCGCTCCTGGACGTAGCCTTCGGGC
ATGGCGGACTTGAAGAAGTCGTGCTGCTTCATGTGGTCGGGGTAGCGGGCGAAGCACTGCAGGCCGTAGC
CCAGGGTGGTCACGAGGGTGGGCCAGGGCACGGGCAGCTTGCCGGTGGTGCAGATCAGCTTCAGGGTCAG
CTTGCCGTAGGTGGCATCGCCCTCGCCCTCGCCGGACACGCTGAACTTGTGGCCGTTTACGTCGCCGTCC
AGCTCGACCAGGATGGGCACCACCCCGGTGAACAGCTCCTCGCCCTTGCTCACCATGCCACCGCTGCCAC
CCTTGTACAGCTCGTCCATGCCGAGAGTGATCCCGGCGGCGGTCACGAACTCCAGCAGGACCATGTGATC
GCGCTTCTCGTTGGGGTCTTTGCTCAGGGCGGACTGGTAGCTCAGGTAGTGGTTGTCGGGCAGCAGCACG
GGGCCGTCGCCGATGGGGGTGTTCTGCTGGTAGTGGTCGGCGAGCTGCACGCCGCCGTCCATGAATTCGT
TTGCCTTCCCAGCCACGTCCAGTCTGTTCAGGGCCCTCTGCAGTGCCAGCTCGGCCCGGCGAATATCGGT
GTCATCGGATTGAGAGTTCAGCCGCTCCTGGGCCCTCTGTCTTGCGGCTTCTGCTCTCTCTTTGTCGATT
CCTTCGGCTGTTTCAGCGGCTTGAGCATTAATGGTAACGTGGTCAGGCCGCACTTCAACAGTGCCGCCTG
AGACTGCGACCATCTCGGTTTGGCCGTCCTTCTTCAGCCGCACAGCTCCGATCTTCAGTGGGGCCTTTGT
GGGAATGTGACCGGGGAGGATGCCGAGATCACCACTCTCGGCCCGCACGGACACCATCTCGATATCAGCG
TCGTAGACTGGCCCATCAGGGGTTGTTATATTCACTTTCACAGTTTTCATATCGATGGCGGCGGTCACGA
ACTCCAGCAGGACCATGTGATCGCGCTTCTCGTTGGGGTCTTTGCTCAGGGCGGACTGGGTGCTCAGGTA
GTGGTTGTCGGGCAGCAGCACGGGGCCGTCGCCGATGGGGGTGTTCTGCTGGTAGTGGTCGGCGAGCTGC
ACGCCGCCGTCCTCGATGTTGTGGCGGATCTTGAAGTGGGCCTTGATGCCGTTCTTCTGCTTGTCGGCGG
TGATATAGACGTTGTGGCTGATGTAGTTGTACTCCAGCTTGTGCCCCAGGATGTTGCCGTCCTCCTTGAA
GTCGATGCCCTTCAGCTCGATGCGGTTCACCAGGGTGTCGCCCTCGAACTTCACCTCGGCGCGGGTCTTG
TAGTTGCCGTCGTCCTTGAAGAAGATGGTACGCTCCTGGACGTAGCCTTCGGGCATGGCGGACTTGAAGA
AGTCGTGCTGCTTCATGTGGTCGGGGTAGCGGGCGAAGCACTGCACGCCCCAGGTCAGGGTGGTCACGAG
GGTGGGCCAGGGCACGGGCAGCTTGCCGGTGGTGCAGATGAACTTCAGGGTCAGCTTGCCGTAGGTGGCA
TCGCCCTCGCCCTCGCCGGACACGCTGAACCTGTGGCCGTTTACGTCGCCGTCCAGCTCGACCAGGATGG
GCACCACCCCGGTGAACAGCTCCTCGCCCTTGCTCACCATACTCGAGCTCGGATCCGAGCTCGGTACCAA
GCTTGGGTCTCCCTATAGTGAGTCGTATTAATTTCGATAAGCCAGTAAGCAGTGGGTTCTCTAGTTAGCC
AGAGAGCTCTGCTTATATAGACCTCCCACCGTACACGCCTACCGCCCATTTGCGTCAATGGGGCGGAGTT
GTTACGACATTTTGGAAAGTCCCGTTGATTTTGGTGCCAAAACAAACTCCCATTGACGTCAATGGGGTGG
AGACTTGGAAATCCCCGTGAGTCAAACCGCTATCCACGCCCATTGATGTACTGCCAAAACCGCATCACCA
TGGTAATAGCGATGACTAATACGTAGATGTACTGCCAAGTAGGAAAGTCCCATAAGGTCATGTACTGGGC
ATAATGCCAGGCGGGCCATTTACCGTCATTGACGTCAATAGGGGGCGTACTTGGCATATGATACACTTGA
TGTACTGCCAAGTGGGCAGTTTACCGTAAATACTCCACCCATTGACGTCAATGGAAAGTCCCTATTGGCG
TTACTATGGGAACATACGTCATTATTGACGTCAATGGGCGGGGGTCGTTGGGCGGTCAGCCAGGCGGGCC
ATTTACCGTAAGTTATGTAACGCGGAACTCCATATATGGGCTATGAACTAATGACCCCGTAATTGATTAC
TATTAATAACTAGTCAATAATCAATGTCAACGCGTATATCTGGCCCGTACATCGCGAAGCAGCGCAAAAC
GCCTAACCCTAAGCAGATTCTTCATGCAATTGTCGGTCAAGCCTTGCCTTGTTGTAGCTTAAATTTTGCT
CGCGCACTACTCAGCGACCTCCAACACACAAGCAGGGAGCAGATACTGGCTTAACTATGCGGCATCAGAG
CAGATTGTACTGAGAGTGCACCATAGGGGATCGGGAGATCTCCCGATCCGTCGACGTCAGGTGGCACTTT
TCGGGGAAATGTGCGCGGAACCCCTATTTGTTTATTTTTCTAAATACATTCAAATATGTATCCGCTCATG
AGACAATAACCCTGATAAATGCTTCAATAATATTGAAAAAGGAAGAGTATGAGTATTCAACATTTCCGTG
TCGCCCTTATTCCCTTTTTTGCGGCATTTTGCCTTCCTGTTTTTGCTCACCCAGAAACGCTGGTGAAAGT
AAAAGATGCTGAAGATCAGTTGGGTGCACGAGTGGGTTACATCGAACTGGATCTCAACAGCGGTAAGATC
CTTGAGAGTTTTCGCCCCGAAGAACGTTTTCCAATGATGAGCACTTTTAAAGTTCTGCTATGTGGCGCGG
TATTATCCCGTATTGACGCCGGGCAAGAGCAACTCGGTCGCCGCATACACTATTCTCAGAATGACTTGGT
TGAGTACTCACCAGTCACAGAAAAGCATCTTACGGATGGCATGACAGTAAGAGAATTATGCAGTGCTGCC
ATAACCATGAGTGATAACACTGCGGCCAACTTACTTCTGACAACGATCGGAGGACCGAAGGAGCTAACCG
CTTTTTTGCACAACATGGGGGATCATGTAACTCGCCTTGATCGTTGGGAACCGGAGCTGAATGAAGCCAT
ACCAAACGACGAGCGTGACACCACGATGCCTGTAGCAATGGCAACAACGTTGCGCAAACTATTAACTGGC
GAACTACTTACTCTAGCTTCCCGGCAACAATTAATAGACTGGATGGAGGCGGATAAAGTTGCAGGACCAC
TTCTGCGCTCGGCCCTTCCGGCTGGCTGGTTTATTGCTGATAAATCTGGAGCCGGTGAGCGTGGGTCTCG
CGGTATCATTGCAGCACTGGGGCCAGATGGTAAGCCCTCCCGTATCGTAGTTATCTACACGACGGGGAGT
CAGGCAACTATGGATGAACGAAATAGACAGATCGCTGAGATAGGTGCCTCACTGATTAAGCATTGGTAAC
TGTCAGACCAAGTTTACTCATATATACTTTAGATTGATTTAAAACTTCATTTTTAATTTAAAAGGATCTA
GGTGAAGATCCTTTTTGATAATCTCATGACCAAAATCCCTTAACGTGAGTTTTCGTTCCACTGAGCGTCA
GACCCCGTAGAAAAGATCAAAGGATCTTCTTGAGATCCTTTTTTTCTGCGCGTAATCTGCTGCTTGCAAA
CAAAAAAACCACCGCTACCAGCGGTGGTTTGTTTGCCGGATCAAGAGCTACCAACTCTTTTTCCGAAGGT
AACTGGCTTCAGCAGAGCGCAGATACCAAATACTGTTCTTCTAGTGTAGCCGTAGTTAGGCCACCACTTC
AAGAACTCTGTAGCACCGCCTACATACCTCGCTCTGCTAATCCTGTTACCAGTGGCTGCTGCCAGTGGCG
ATAAGTCGTGTCTTACCGGGTTGGACTCAAGACGATAGTTACCGGATAAGGCGCAGCGGTCGGGCTGAAC
GGGGGGTTCGTGCACACAGCCCAGCTTGGAGCGAACGACCTACACCGAACTGAGATACCTACAGCGTGAG
CTATGAGAAAGCGCCACGCTTCCCGAAGGGAGAAAGGCGGACAGGTATCCGGTAAGCGGCAGGGTCGGAA
CAGGAGAGCGCACGAGGGAGCTTCCAGGGGGAAACGCCTGGTATCTTTATAGTCCTGTCGGGTTTCGCCA
CCTCTGACTTGAGCGTCGATTTTTGTGATGCTCGTCAGGGGGGCGGAGCCTATGGAAAAACGCCAGCAAC
GCGGCCTTTTTACGGTTCCTGGCCTTTTGCTGGCCTTTTGCTCACATGTTCTTTCCTGCGTTATCCCCTG
ATTCTGTGGATAACCGTATTACCGCCTTT
Features (pLannotate 1.2.2; 24 found; start..end, strand, type, name):
      1..70      +  rep_origin     RSF ori (fragment): Plasmids containing the RSF 1030 origin of replication can be propagated in E. coli cells that contain additional plasmids with compatible origins.
     72..164     +  CDS            lacI (fragment): lac repressor; lacI; The lac repressor binds to the lac operator to inhibit transcription in E. coli. This inhibition can be relieved by adding lactose or isopropyl-β-D-thiogalactopyranoside (IPTG).
    177..198     +  protein_bind   CAP binding site: CAP binding activates transcription in the presence of cAMP. E. coli catabolite activator protein
    213..243     +  promoter       lac promoter: promoter for the E. coli lac operon
    251..267     +  protein_bind   lac operator: The lac repressor binds to the lac operator to inhibit transcription in E. coli. This inhibition can be relieved by adding lactose or isopropyl-β-D-thiogalactopyranoside (IPTG). lac repressor encoded by lacI
    340..461     -  polyA_signal   SV40 poly(A) signal: SV40 polyadenylation signal
    456..614     -  CDS            ble (fragment): BLE_KLEPN - Experimental evidence at protein level: Swiss-Prot protein existence level 1. Binding protein with a strong affinity to the bleomycin family of antibiotics. Binds to CL990; an antimitotic-antibiotic compound. From Klebsiella pneumoniae.
    638..1429    -  CDS            neo: KKA2_KLEPN - Also known as kan, nptII. Experimental evidence at protein level: Swiss-Prot protein existence level 1. Resistance to kanamycin, neomycin, paromomycin, ribostamycin, butirosin and gentamicin B. From Klebsiella pneumoniae.
   1496..1825    -  promoter       SV40 promoter: SV40 enhancer and early promoter
   1839..2267    -  rep_origin     f1 ori (sequence partly withheld): f1 bacteriophage origin of replication; arrow indicates direction of (+) strand synthesis
   2288..2309    -  promoter       SV40 promoter (fragment): SV40 enhancer and early promoter
   2313..2537    -  polyA_signal   bGH poly(A) signal: bovine growth hormone polyadenylation signal
   2563..2581    +  promoter       SP6 promoter: promoter for bacteriophage SP6 RNA polymerase
   2645..3379    -  CDS            cp173Venus: circularly permuted form of the Venus yellow fluorescent protein (Nagai et al., 2004) efficient FRET acceptor for CFP
   3392..3787    -  CDS            atpC: ATPE_BACSU - Experimental evidence at protein level: Swiss-Prot protein existence level 1. Produces ATP from ADP in the presence of a proton gradient across the membrane. From Bacillus subtilis (strain 168).
   3794..4471    -  CDS            Enhanced Cyan-Emitting GFP: Enhanced Cyan-Emitting GFP is a basic (constitutively fluorescent) cyan fluorescent protein published in 2002, derived from Aequorea victoria.
   4519..4537    -  promoter       T7 promoter: promoter for bacteriophage T7 RNA polymerase
   4553..4586    -  LTR            5' LTR (truncated) (fragment): truncated 5' long terminal repeat (LTR) from HIV-1
   4582..4785    -  promoter       CMV promoter: human cytomegalovirus (CMV) immediate early promoter
   4786..5165    -  enhancer       CMV enhancer: human cytomegalovirus immediate early enhancer
   5320..5372    +  misc_feature   bom (fragment): basis of mobility region from pBR322
   5431..5535    +  promoter       AmpR promoter: bla
   5536..6396    +  CDS            AmpR: β-lactamase; bla; confers resistance to ampicillin, carbenicillin, and related antibiotics
   6567..7155    +  rep_origin     ori: high-copy-number ColE1/pMB1/pBR322/pUC origin of replication
