[The description below was written by a language model from this plasmid's Addgene catalogue record and pLannotate feature annotations shown in this document.]
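Description:
ATeam1.03-nD/nA/pcDNA3 is a mammalian expression plasmid built on the pcDNA3 backbone and encoding a genetically encoded, FRET-based indicator of ATP. It is propagated in E. coli as a high-copy plasmid through a ColE1/pUC-type origin and selected with ampicillin via the β-lactamase gene. An f1 origin is also present. For selection in mammalian cells, the backbone carries a neomycin phosphotransferase cassette driven by the SV40 enhancer/early promoter and terminated by an SV40 polyadenylation signal. The short annotated fragments (RSF ori, lacI, ble, HIV-1 LTR, bom) look like partial sequence matches to backbone DNA rather than functional elements.

The synthetic insert of about 1.8 kb was cloned between BamHI and EcoRI sites, both retained. It lies downstream of the CMV immediate-early enhancer and promoter and upstream of the bovine growth hormone polyadenylation signal, with T7 and SP6 promoters flanking the cloning region. The feature table shows a single three-part fusion: a cyan-emitting Aequorea GFP variant as FRET donor, the Bacillus subtilis ATP synthase epsilon subunit (atpC) as the ATP-sensing domain, and circularly permuted cp173Venus as the yellow acceptor. In sensors of this design, ATP binding to the epsilon subunit changes its conformation and so alters energy transfer between the two fluorescent proteins, giving a ratiometric readout. The record does not define the "nD/nA" suffix. The associated publication concerns reversible dimerization of Aequorea fluorescent proteins as a way to increase FRET dynamic range, so the suffix presumably denotes donor and acceptor variants in that context. The plasmid is intended for expressing the sensor in mammalian cells to monitor ATP.
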