Addgene plasmid #51958: ATeam1.03-nD/nA/pcDNA3
Purpose: mammalian expression of ATeam1.03-nD/nA, a FRET-based ATP indicator
Depositing lab: Takeharu Nagai. Depositing organization: The University of Osaka. Publication: Reversible dimerization of Aequorea victoria fluorescent proteins increases the dynamic range of FRET-based indicators. Kotera I, Iwasaki T, Imamura H, Noji H, Nagai T. ACS Chem Biol. 2010 Feb 19;5(2):215-22. doi: 10.1021/cb900263z. PubMed 20047338.
Backbone
  Vector backbone: pcDNA3
  Backbone manufacturer: Invitrogen
  Vector type: Mammalian Expression
Growth in bacteria
  Bacterial resistance: Ampicillin, 100 μg/mL
  Growth temperature: 37°C
  Growth strain: DH5alpha
  Copy number: High Copy
Gene/Insert
  Gene/Insert name: ATeam1.03-nD/nA
  Species: Synthetic
  Insert size (bp): 1800
  Cloning method: Restriction Enzyme; 5′ cloning site BamHI (not destroyed); 3′ cloning site EcoRI (not destroyed)
  Sequencing primers: 5′ CMV-F; 3′ BGHrev
Terms and licenses: Academic/Nonprofit Terms; Industry Terms: Not Available to Industry
How to cite: ATeam1.03-nD/nA/pcDNA3 was a gift from Takeharu Nagai (Addgene plasmid # 51958 ; http://n2t.net/addgene:51958 ; RRID:Addgene_51958)
