>Addgene plasmid #51958 | ATeam1.03-nD/nA/pcDNA3 | addgene partial sequence | sequence record 80867 | CMV-F 5'-CGCAAATGGGCGGTAGGCGTG-3'
CTCTCTGGCTACTAGAGAACCCACTGCTTACTGGCTTATCGAAATTAATACGACTCACTATAGGGAGACC
CAAGCTTGGTACCGAGCTCGGATCCGAGCTCGAGTATGGTGAGCAAGGGCGAGGAGCTGTTCACCGGGGT
GGTGCCCATCCTGGTCGAGCTGGACGGCGACGTAAACGGCCACAGGTTCAGCGTGTCCGGCGAGGGCGAG
GGCGATGCCACCTACGGCAAGCTGACCCTGAAGTTCATCTGCACCACCGGCAAGCTGCCCGTGCCCTGGC
CCACCCTCGTGACCACCCTGACCTGGGGCGTGCAGTGCTTCGCCCGCTACCCCGACCACATGAAGCAGCA
CGACTTCTTCAAGTCCGCCATGCCCGAAGGCTACGTCCAGGAGCGTACCATCTTCTTCAAGGACGACGGC
AACTACAAGACCCGCGCCGAGGTGAAGTTCGAGGGCGACACCCTGGTGAACCGCATCGAGCTGAAGGGCA
TCGACTTCAAGGAGGACGGCAACATCCTGGGGCACAAGCTGGAGTACAACTACATCAGCCACAACGTCTA
TATCACCGCCGACAAGCAGAAGAACGGCATCAAGGCCCACTTCAAGATCCGCCACAACATCGAGGACGGC
GGCGTGCAGCTCGCCGACCACTACCAGCAGAACACCCCCATCGGCGACGGCCCCGTGCTGCTGCCCGACA
ACCACTACCTGAGCACCCAGTCCGCCCTGAGCAAAGACCCCAACGAGAAGCGCGATCACATGGTCCTGCT
GGAGTTCGTGACCGCCGCCATCGATATGAAAACTGTGAAAGTGAATATAACAACCCCTGATGGGCCAGTC
TACGACGCTGATATCGAGATGGTGTCCGTGCGGGCCGAGAGT
