>Addgene plasmid #51958 | ATeam1.03-nD/nA/pcDNA3 | addgene partial sequence | sequence record 81995 | ATPepsilon-F2 5'-ACGCTGATATCGAGATGGTGTC-3'
ATCCTCCCCGGTCACATTCCCACAAAGGCCCCACTGAAGATCGGAGCTGTGCGGCTGAAGAAGGACGGCC
AAACCGAGATGGTCGCAGTCTCAGGCGGCACTGTTGAAGTGCGGCCTGACCACGTTACCATTAATGCTCA
AGCCGCTGAAACAGCCGAAGGAATCGACAAAGAGAGAGCAGAAGCCGCAAGACAGAGGGCCCAGGAGCGG
CTGAACTCTCAATCCGATGACACCGATATTCGCCGGGCCGAGCTGGCACTGCAGAGGGCCCTGAACAGAC
TGGACGTGGCTGGGAAGGCAAACGAATTCATGGACGGCGGCGTGCAGCTCGCCGACCACTACCAGCAGAA
CACCCCCATCGGCGACGGCCCCGTGCTGCTGCCCGACAACCACTACCTGAGCTACCAGTCCGCCCTGAGC
AAAGACCCCAACGAGAAGCGCGATCACATGGTCCTGCTGGAGTTCGTGACCGCCGCCGGGATCACTCTCG
GCATGGACGAGCTGTACAAGGGTGGCAGCGGTGGCATGGTGAGCAAGGGCGAGGAGCTGTTCACCGGGGT
GGTGCCCATCCTGGTCGAGCTGGACGGCGACGTAAACGGCCACAAGTTCAGCGTGTCCGGCGAGGGCGAG
GGCGATGCCACCTACGGCAAGCTGACCCTGAAGCTGATCTGCACCACCGGCAAGCTGCCCGTGCCCTGGC
CCACCCTCGTGACCACCCTGGGCTACGGCCTGCAGTGCTTCGCCCGCTACCCCGACCACATGAAGCAGCA
CGACTTCTTCAAGTCCGCCATGCCCGAAGGCTACGTCCAGGAGCGCACCATCTTCTTCAAGGACGACGGC
AACTACAAGACCCGCGCCGAGGTGAAGTTCGAGGGCGACACCCTGGTGAACCGCATCGAGCTGAAGGGCA
TCG
